>Addgene plasmid #92423 | VAMP3-mCherry | addgene full sequence | sequence record 182521 | Addgene NGS Result
TAGTTATTAATAGTAATCAATTACGGGGTCATTAGTTCATAGCCCATATATGGAGTTCCGCGTTACATAA
CTTACGGTAAATGGCCCGCCTGGCTGACCGCCCAACGACCCCCGCCCATTGACGTCAATAATGACGTATG
TTCCCATAGTAACGCCAATAGGGACTTTCCATTGACGTCAATGGGTGGAGTATTTACGGTAAACTGCCCA
CTTGGCAGTACATCAAGTGTATCATATGCCAAGTACGCCCCCTATTGACGTCAATGACGGTAAATGGCCC
GCCTGGCATTATGCCCAGTACATGACCTTATGGGACTTTCCTACTTGGCAGTACATCTACGTATTAGTCA
TCGCTATTACCATGGTGATGCGGTTTTGGCAGTACATCAATGGGCGTGGATAGCGGTTTGACTCACGGGG
ATTTCCAAGTCTCCACCCCATTGACGTCAATGGGAGTTTGTTTTGGCACCAAAATCAACGGGACTTTCCA
AAATGTCGTAACAACTCCGCCCCATTGACGCAAATGGGCGGTAGGCGTGTACGGTGGGAGGTCTATATAA
GCAGAGCTGGTTTAGTGAACCGTCAGATCCGCTAGCGCTACCGGACTCAGATCTCGAGCTCAAGCTTCGA
ATTCATGTCTACAGGGGTGCCTTCAGGGTCCAGTGCTGCCACTGGCAGTAATCGAAGACTCCAGCAGACA
CAGAATCAAGTAGATGAGGTGGTGGACATCATGAGAGTCAATGTGGATAAGGTGTTAGAAAGAGACCAGA
AGCTCTCAGAGCTAGACGACCGCGCAGATGCACTGCAGGCAGGCGCCTCGCAGTTTGAAACAAGTGCTGC
CAAGTTGAAGAGAAAGTATTGGTGGAAGAACTGCAAGATGTGGGCGATAGGGATCAGTGTCCTGGTGATT
ATTGTCATTATCATCATTGTGTGGTGTGTCTCTAAGGATCCACCGGTCGCCACCATGGTGAGCAAGGGCG
AGGAGGATAACATGGCCATCATCAAGGAGTTCATGCGCTTCAAGGTGCACATGGAGGGCTCCGTGAACGG
CCACGAGTTCGAGATCGAGGGCGAGGGCGAGGGCCGCCCCTACGAGGGCACCCAGACCGCCAAGCTGAAG
GTGACCAAGGGTGGCCCCCTGCCCTTCGCCTGGGACATCCTGTCCCCTCAGTTCATGTACGGCTCCAAGG
CCTACGTGAAGCACCCCGCCGACATCCCCGACTACTTGAAGCTGTCCTTCCCCGAGGGCTTCAAGTGGGA
GCGCGTGATGAACTTCGAGGACGGCGGCGTGGTGACCGTGACCCAGGACTCCTCCCTGCAGGACGGCGAG
TTCATCTACAAGGTGAAGCTGCGCGGCACCAACTTCCCCTCCGACGGCCCCGTAATGCAGAAGAAGACCA
TGGGCTGGGAGGCCTCCTCCGAGCGGATGTACCCCGAGGACGGCGCCCTGAAGGGCGAGATCAAGCAGAG
GCTGAAGCTGAAGGACGGCGGCCACTACGACGCTGAGGTCAAGACCACCTACAAGGCCAAGAAGCCCGTG
CAGCTGCCCGGCGCCTACAACGTCAACATCAAGTTGGACATCACCTCCCACAACGAGGACTACACCATCG
TGGAACAGTACGAACGCGCCGAGGGCCGCCACTCCACCGGCGGCATGGACGAGCTGTACAAGTAAAGCGG
CCGCGACTCTAGATCATAATCAGCCATACCACATTTGTAGAGGTTTTACTTGCTTTAAAAAACCTCCCAC
ACCTCCCCCTGAACCTGAAACATAAAATGAATGCAATTGTTGTTGTTAACTTGTTTATTGCAGCTTATAA
TGGTTACAAATAAAGCAATAGCATCACAAATTTCACAAATAAAGCATTTTTTTCACTGCATTCTAGTTGT
GGTTTGTCCAAACTCATCAATGTATCTTAAGGCGTAAATTGTAAGCGTTAATATTTTGTTAAAATTCGCG
TTAAATTTTTGTTAAATCAGCTCATTTTTTAACCAATAGGCCGAAATCGGCAAAATCCCTTATAAATCAA
AAGAATAGACCGAGATAGGGT
[37 nt withheld, positions 2052-2088]
AAAGAACGTGGACTCCAACGTCAAAGG
[49 nt withheld, positions 2116-2164]
T
[91 nt withheld, positions 2166-2256]
G
[124 nt withheld, positions 2258-2381]
CAGGTGGCACTTTTCGGGGAAATGTGCGCGGAACCCCTATTTGTTTATTTTTCTAAATACATTCAAATAT
GTATCCGCTCATGAGACAATAACCCTGATAAATGCTTCAATAATATTGAAAAAGGAAGAGTCCTGAGGCG
GAAAGAACCAGCTGTGGAATGTGTGTCAGTTAGGGTGTGGAAAGTCCCCAGGCTCCCCAGCAGGCAGAAG
TATGCAAAGCATGCATCTCAATTAGTCAGCAACCAGGTGTGGAAAGTCCCCAGGCTCCCCAGCAGGCAGA
AGTATGCAAAGCATGCATCTCAATTAGTCAGCAACCATAGTCCCGCCCCTAACTCCGCCCATCCCGCCCC
TAACTCCGCCCAGTTCCGCCCATTCTCCGCCCCATGGCTGACTAATTTTTTTTATTTATGCAGAGGCCGA
GGCCGCCTCGGCCTCTGAGCTATTCCAGAAGTAGTGAGGAGGCTTTTTTGGAGGCCTAGGCTTTTGCAAA
GATCGATCAAGAGACAGGATGAGGATCGTTTCGCATGATTGAACAAGATGGATTGCACGCAGGTTCTCCG
GCCGCTTGGGTGGAGAGGCTATTCGGCTATGACTGGGCACAACAGACAATCGGCTGCTCTGATGCCGCCG
TGTTCCGGCTGTCAGCGCAGGGGCGCCCGGTTCTTTTTGTCAAGACCGACCTGTCCGGTGCCCTGAATGA
ACTGCAAGACGAGGCAGCGCGGCTATCGTGGCTGGCCACGACGGGCGTTCCTTGCGCAGCTGTGCTCGAC
GTTGTCACTGAAGCGGGAAGGGACTGGCTGCTATTGGGCGAAGTGCCGGGGCAGGATCTCCTGTCATCTC
ACCTTGCTCCTGCCGAGAAAGTATCCATCATGGCTGATGCAATGCGGCGGCTGCATACGCTTGATCCGGC
TACCTGCCCATTCGACCACCAAGCGAAACATCGCATCGAGCGAGCACGTACTCGGATGGAAGCCGGTCTT
GTCGATCAGGATGATCTGGACGAAGAGCATCAGGGGCTCGCGCCAGCCGAACTGTTCGCCAGGCTCAAGG
CGAGCATGCCCGACGGCGAGGATCTCGTCGTGACCCATGGCGATGCCTGCTTGCCGAATATCATGGTGGA
AAATGGCCGCTTTTCTGGATTCATCGACTGTGGCCGGCTGGGTGTGGCGGACCGCTATCAGGACATAGCG
TTGGCTACCCGTGATATTGCTGAAGAGCTTGGCGGCGAATGGGCTGACCGCTTCCTCGTGCTTTACGGTA
TCGCCGCTCCCGATTCGCAGCGCATCGCCTTCTATCGCCTTCTTGACGAGTTCTTCTGAGCGGGACTCTG
GGGTTCGAAATGACCGACCAAGCGACGCCCAACCTGCCATCACGAGATTTCGATTCCACCGCCGCCTTCT
ATGAAAGGTTGGGCTTCGGAATCGTTTTCCGGGACGCCGGCTGGATGATCCTCCAGCGCGGGGATCTCAT
GCTGGAGTTCTTCGCCCACCCTAGGGGGAGGCTAACTGAAACACGGAAGGAGACAATACCGGAAGGAACC
CGCGCTATGACGGCAATAAAAAGACAGAATAAAACGCACGGTGTTGGGTCGTTTGTTCATAAACGCGGGG
TTCGGTCCCAGGGCTGGCACTCTGTCGATACCCCACCGAGACCCCATTGGGGCCAATACGCCCGCGTTTC
TTCCTTTTCCCCACCCCACCCCCCAAGTTCGGGTGAAGGCCCAGGGCTCGCAGCCAACGTCGGGGCGGCA
GGCCCTGCCATAGCCTCAGGTTACTCATATATACTTTAGATTGATTTAAAACTTCATTTTTAATTTAAAA
GGATCTAGGTGAAGATCCTTTTTGATAATCTCATGACCAAAATCCCTTAACGTGAGTTTTCGTTCCACTG
AGCGTCAGACCCCGTAGAAAAGATCAAAGGATCTTCTTGAGATCCTTTTTTTCTGCGCGTAATCTGCTGC
TTGCAAACAAAAAAACCACCGCTACCAGCGGTGGTTTGTTTGCCGGATCAAGAGCTACCAACTCTTTTTC
CGAAGGTAACTGGCTTCAGCAGAGCGCAGATACCAAATACTGTTCTTCTAGTGTAGCCGTAGTTAGGCCA
CCACTTCAAGAACTCTGTAGCACCGCCTACATACCTCGCTCTGCTAATCCTGTTACCAGTGGCTGCTGCC
AGTGGCGATAAGTCGTGTCTTACCGGGTTGGACTCAAGACGATAGTTACCGGATAAGGCGCAGCGGTCGG
GCTGAACGGGGGGTTCGTGCACACAGCCCAGCTTGGAGCGAACGACCTACACCGAACTGAGATACCTACA
GCGTGAGCTATGAGAAAGCGCCACGCTTCCCGAAGGGAGAAAGGCGGACAGGTATCCGGTAAGCGGCAGG
GTCGGAACAGGAGAGCGCACGAGGGAGCTTCCAGGGGGAAACGCCTGGTATCTTTATAGTCCTGTCGGGT
TTCGCCACCTCTGACTTGAGCGTCGATTTTTGTGATGCTCGTCAGGGGGGCGGAGCCTATGGAAAAACGC
CAGCAACGCGGCCTTTTTACGGTTCCTGGCCTTTTGCTGGCCTTTTGCTCACATGTTCTTTCCTGCGTTA
TCCCCTGATTCTGTGGATAACCGTATTACCGCCATGCAT
Features (pLannotate 1.2.2; 15 found; start..end, strand, type, name):
     61..364     +  enhancer       CMV enhancer: human cytomegalovirus immediate early enhancer
    365..568     +  promoter       CMV promoter: human cytomegalovirus (CMV) immediate early promoter
    591..634     +  misc_feature   MCS (fragment): multiple cloning site
    635..943     +  CDS            Vamp3: VAMP3_MOUSE - Also known as Syb3. Experimental evidence at protein level: Swiss-Prot protein existence level 1. SNARE involved in vesicular transport from the late endosomes to the trans-Golgi network. From Mus musculus (Mouse).
    965..1672    +  CDS            mCherry: mCherry is a basic (constitutively fluorescent) red fluorescent protein published in 2004, derived from Discosoma sp.. It is reported to be a very rapidly-maturing monomer with low acid sensitivity.
   1692..1775    +  CDS            large T antigen (fragment): large T antigen from SV40 (simian virus 40)
   1798..1919    +  polyA_signal   SV40 poly(A) signal: SV40 polyadenylation signal
   1953..2381    -  rep_origin     f1 ori (sequence partly withheld): f1 bacteriophage origin of replication; arrow indicates direction of (+) strand synthesis
   2408..2512    +  promoter       AmpR promoter: bla
   2514..2871    +  promoter       SV40 promoter: SV40 enhancer and early promoter
   2906..3700    +  CDS            NeoR/KanR: aminoglycoside phosphotransferase from Tn5; aph(3')-II (or nptII); confers resistance to neomycin, kanamycin, and G418 (Geneticin®)
   3721..3873    +  CDS            ble (fragment): BLE_KLEPN - Experimental evidence at protein level: Swiss-Prot protein existence level 1. Binding protein with a strong affinity to the bleomycin family of antibiotics. Binds to CL990; an antimitotic-antibiotic compound. From Klebsiella pneumoniae.
   3932..3979    +  polyA_signal   HSV TK poly(A) signal: herpes simplex virus thymidine kinase polyadenylation signal (Cole and Stacy, 1985)
   4070..4086    -  polyA_signal   bGH poly(A) signal (fragment): bovine growth hormone polyadenylation signal
   4308..4896    +  rep_origin     ori: high-copy-number ColE1/pMB1/pBR322/pUC origin of replication
