[The description below was written by a language model from this plasmid's Addgene catalogue record and pLannotate feature annotations shown in this document.]
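Description:
VAMP3-mCherry is a mammalian expression plasmid of about 5.0 kb built on the unmodified pmCherry-N1 backbone. It drives production of mouse VAMP3 (also called cellubrevin) fused at its C terminus to the red fluorescent protein mCherry. The Vamp3 coding sequence was inserted between the EcoRI and BamHI sites of the multiple cloning site, both of which remain intact. This places it directly downstream of the human cytomegalovirus immediate-early enhancer and promoter and upstream of the mCherry open reading frame, with a short linker-sized gap between the two. Transcripts are terminated by the SV40 polyadenylation signal.

The plasmid replicates in E. coli at high copy from a ColE1/pUC-type origin and also carries an f1 phage origin, which permits single-stranded DNA production. Selection relies on a single Tn5 aminoglycoside phosphotransferase gene (NeoR/KanR). It is preceded by tandem bacterial (bla) and SV40 early promoters and followed by the HSV TK polyadenylation signal, so the same cassette gives kanamycin resistance in bacteria and G418 resistance in mammalian cells. The short fragments annotated as SV40 large T antigen, ble and bGH poly(A) look like partial matches to backbone sequence rather than functional elements.

VAMP3 is a vesicular SNARE involved in endosomal membrane trafficking, and because it is C-terminally membrane-anchored, the mCherry tag would be expected to face the vesicle lumen or extracellular side. The construct is suited to live-cell imaging of VAMP3 localisation. The associated publication used fluorescence lifetime imaging microscopy to follow SNARE trafficking during dendritic cell activation, which suggests this red fusion was used as one partner in fluorescence-based measurements of SNARE interactions.
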