Addgene plasmid #92423: VAMP3-mCherry
Purpose: Expression of VAMP3 C-terminally conjugated to mCherry.
Depositing lab: Geert van den Bogaart. Depositing organization: Radboud University Nijmegen Medical Centre. Publication: Fluorescence lifetime imaging microscopy reveals rerouting of SNARE trafficking driving dendritic cell activation. Verboogen DRJ, Gonzalez Mancha N, Ter Beest M, van den Bogaart G. Elife. 2017 May 19;6. pii: e23525. doi: 10.7554/eLife.23525. PubMed 28524818.
Backbone
  Vector backbone: pmCherry-N1
  Backbone manufacturer: CloneTech
  Modifications to backbone: none
  Vector type: Mammalian Expression
Growth in bacteria
  Bacterial resistance: Kanamycin, 50 μg/mL
  Growth temperature: 37°C
  Growth strain: DH5alpha
  Copy number: High Copy
Gene/Insert
  Gene/Insert name: VAMP3 (alt name: VAMP3, cellubrevin)
  Species: M. musculus (mouse)
  GenBank ID: NP_033524.1
  Entrez Gene: Vamp3 (a.k.a. D130027G05Rik, VAMP-3, ceb)
  Promoter: CMV
  Tag / fusion protein: mCherry (C terminal on insert)
  Cloning method: Restriction Enzyme; 5′ cloning site EcoRI (not destroyed); 3′ cloning site BamHI (not destroyed)
  Sequencing primers: 5′ TAACAACTCCGCCCCATT; 3′ CACCTTGAAGCGCATGAACT
Terms and licenses: Academic/Nonprofit Terms; Industry Terms: Not Available to Industry
How to cite: VAMP3-mCherry was a gift from Geert van den Bogaart (Addgene plasmid # 92423 ; http://n2t.net/addgene:92423 ; RRID:Addgene_92423)
